>Addgene plasmid #48602 | pFUSB4_TGGG | depositor full sequence | sequence record 70302 | Full Sequence
ATGTTTTCCCAGTCACGACGTTGTAAAACGACGGCCAGTCTTAAGCGTCTCATGGCCTGACCCCGGACCA
AGTGGTGGCCTATCGCCAGCAACGGTGGCGGCAAGCAAGCGCTCGAAACGGTGCAGCGGCTGTTGCCGGT
GCTGTGCCAGGACCATGGCCTGACCCCGGACCAAGTGGTGGCTATCGCCAGCAACAATGGCGGCAAGCAA
GCGCTCGAAACGGTGCAGCGGCTGTTGCCGGTGCTGTGCCAGGACCATGGCCTGACCCCGGACCAAGTGG
TGGCTATCGCCAGCAACAATGGCGGCAAGCAAGCGCTCGAAACGGTGCAGCGGCTGTTGCCGGTGCTGTG
CCAGGACCATGGCCTGACCCCGGACCAAGTGGTGGCTATCGCCAGCAACAATGGCGGCAAGCAAGCGCTC
GAAACGGTGCAGCGGCTGTTGCCGGTGCTGTGCCAGGACCATGGCCTGACCCCGGACCAAGTGGTGGCTA
TCGAGACGTCTAGACCAGCCAGGACAGAAATGCCTCGACTTCGCTGCTACCCAAGGTTGCCGGGTGACGC
ACACCGTGGAAACGGATGAAGGCACGAACCCAGTGGACATAAGCCTGTTCGGTTCGTAAGCTGTAATGCA
AGTAGCGTATGCGCTCACGCAACTGGTCCAGAACCTTGACCGAACGCAGCGGTGGTAACGGCGCAGTGGC
GGTTTTCATGGCTTGTTATGACTGTTTTTTTGGGGTACAGTCTATGCCTCGGGCATCCAAGCAGCAAGCG
CGTTACGCCGTGGGTCGATGTTTGATGTTATGGAGCAGCAACGATGTTACGCAGCAGGGCAGTCGCCCTA
AAACAAAGTTAAACATTATGAGGGAAGCGGTGATCGCCGAAGTATCGACTCAACTATCAGAGGTAGTTGG
CGTCATCGAGCGCCATCTCGAACCGACGTTGCTGGCCGTACATTTGTACGGCTCCGCAGTGGATGGCGGC
CTGAAGCCACACAGTGATATTGATTTGCTGGTTACGGTGACCGTAAGGCTTGATGAAACAACGCGGCGAG
CTTTGATCAACGACCTTTTGGAAACTTCGGCTTCCCCTGGAGAGAGCGAGATTCTCCGCGCTGTAGAAGT
CACCATTGTTGTGCACGACGACATCATTCCGTGGCGTTATCCAGCTAAGCGCGAACTGCAATTTGGAGAA
TGGCAGCGCAATGACATTCTTGCAGGTATCTTCGAGCCAGCCACGATCGACATTGATCTGGCTATCTTGC
TGACAAAAGCAAGAGAACATAGCGTTGCCTTGGTAGGTCCAGCGGCGGAGGAACTCTTTGATCCGGTTCC
TGAACAGGATCTATTTGAGGCGCTAAATGAAACCTTAACGCTATGGAACTCGCCGCCCGACTGGGCTGGC
GATGAGCGAAATGTAGTGCTTACGTTGTCCCGCATTTGGTACAGCGCAGTAACCGGCAAAATCGCGCCGA
AGGATGTCGCTGCCGACTGGGCAATGGAGCGCCTGCCGGCCCAGTATCAGCCCGTCATACTTGAAGCTAG
ACAGGCTTATCTTGGACAAGAAGAAGATCGCTTGGCCTCGCGCGCAGATCAGTTGGAAGAATTTGTCCAC
TACGTGAAAGGCGAGATCACCAAGGTAGTCGGCAAATAACCCTCGAGCCACCCATGACCAAAATCCCTTA
ACGTGAGTTACGCGTCGTTCCACTGAGCGTCAGACCCCGTAGAAAAGATCAAAGGATCTTCTTGAGATCC
TTTTTTTCTGCGCGTAATCTGCTGCTTGCAAACAAAAAAACCACCGCTACCAGCGGTGGTTTGTTTGCCG
GATCAAGAGCTACCAACTCTTTTTCCGAAGGTAACTGGCTTCAGCAGAGCGCAGATACCAAATACTGTCC
TTCTAGTGTAGCCGTAGTTAGGCCACCACTTCAAGAACTCTGTAGCACCGCCTACATACCTCGCTCTGCT
AATCCTGTTACCAGTGGCTGCTGCCAGTGGCGATAAGTCGTGTCTTACCGGGTTGGACTCAAGACGATAG
TTACCGGATAAGGCGCAGCGGTCGGGCTGAACGGGGGGTTCGTGCACACAGCCCAGCTTGGAGCGAACGA
CCTACACCGAACTGAGATACCTACAGCGTGAGCATTGAGAAAGCGCCACGCTTCCCGAAGGGAGAAAGGC
GGACAGGTATCCGGTAAGCGGCAGGGTCGGAACAGGAGAGCGCACGAGGGAGCTTCCAGGGGGAAACGCC
TGGTATCTTTATAGTCCTGTCGGGTTTCGCCACCTCTGACTTGAGCGTCGATTTTTGTGATGCTCGTCAG
GGGGGCGGAGCCTATGGAAAAACGCCAGCAACGCGGCCTTTTTACGGTTCCTGGCCTTTTGCTGGCCTTT
TGCTCACATGTTCTTTCCTGCGTTATCCCCTGATTCTGTGGATAACCGTATTACCGCCTTTGAGTGAGCT
GATACCGCTCGCCGCAGCCGAACGACCGAGCGCAGCGAGTCAGTGAGCGAGGAAGCGGAAGAGCGCCCAA
TACGCAAACCGCCTCTCCCCGCGCGTTGGCCGATTCATTAATGCAGCTGGCACGACAGGTTTCCCGACTG
GAAAGCGGGCAGTGAGCGCAACGCAATTAATACGCGTACCGCTAGCCAGGAAGAGTTTGTAGAAACGCAA
AAAGGCCATCCGTCAGGATGGCCTTCTGCTTAGTTTGATGCCTGGCAGTTTATGGCGGGCGTCCTGCCCG
CCACCCTCCGGGCCGTTGCTTCACAACGTTCAAATCCGCTCCCGGCGGATTTGTCCTACTCAGGAGAGCG
TTCACCGACAAACAACAGATAAAACGAAAGGCCCAGTCTTCCGACTGAGCCTTTCGTTTTATTTGATGCC
TGGCAGTTCCCTACTCTCGCGTTAACGCTAGCATGG
Features (pLannotate 1.2.2; 8 found; start..end, strand, type, name):
      3..39      -  CDS            lacZα (fragment): LacZα fragment of β-galactosidase; lacZ fragment
    596..619     +  promoter       Pc promoter (fragment): intI1 (promoter lies within the coding sequence); class 1 integron promoter
    795..851     +  CDS            GmR (fragment): gentamycin acetyltransferase; aacC1; confers resistance to gentamycin
    858..1649    +  CDS            SmR: aminoglycoside adenylyltransferase (Murphy, 1985); aadA; confers resistance to spectinomycin and streptomycin
   1742..2330    +  rep_origin     ori: high-copy-number ColE1/pMB1/pBR322/pUC origin of replication
   2513..2605    +  CDS            lacI (fragment): lac repressor; lacI; The lac repressor binds to the lac operator to inhibit transcription in E. coli. This inhibition can be relieved by adding lactose or isopropyl-β-D-thiogalactopyranoside (IPTG).
   2660..2687    -  terminator     rrnB T2 terminator: transcription terminator T2 from the E. coli rrnB gene
   2819..2862    +  terminator     rrnB T1 terminator: Escherichia coli rrnB; transcription terminator T1 from the E. coli rrnB gene
