[The description below was written by a language model from this plasmid's Addgene catalogue record and pLannotate feature annotations shown in this document.]
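Description:
pFUSB4_TGGG is a small (about 2.9 kb) bacterial intermediate plasmid for TALEN assembly, built on the pFUS_B4 array vector by Golden Gate cloning. Its insert is a synthetic pre-assembled block of four TAL effector repeats whose repeat-variable diresidues are NG NN NN NN. Under the standard RVD code these specify the bases T, G, G and G, which gives the plasmid its name. Although the catalogue lists it under mammalian expression and TALEN, the annotated features show no eukaryotic promoter, polyadenylation signal or nuclease domain, so the plasmid appears to be a repeat-array donor rather than an expression construct in its own right.

The plasmid is maintained in E. coli through a high-copy ColE1/pUC-type origin. Selection is with spectinomycin, conferred by the aadA aminoglycoside adenylyltransferase gene (SmR), which lies downstream of a fragment of the class 1 integron Pc promoter and a remnant of a gentamicin resistance gene. Short lacZα and lacI fragments remain. The lacZα fragment is probably left over from a blue/white screening cassette that the repeat array displaced, though the record does not say so. The rrnB T1 and T2 terminators insulate the cloning region. The automated annotation did not detect the TAL repeats themselves, which presumably occupy the unannotated stretch near the lacZα remnant.

The associated publication describes a simplified 15-RVD GoldyTALEN design for in vivo genome engineering. In that context, a ready-made four-repeat module like this one would be combined with other pre-assembled arrays in a second Golden Gate step to build full TALEN DNA-binding domains in a final expression backbone, reducing the number of individual repeat plasmids needed.
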