Addgene plasmid #48602: pFUSB4_TGGG
Depositing lab: Stephen Ekker. Depositing organization: Mayo Foundation for Medical Education and Research. Publication: High Efficiency In Vivo Genome Engineering with a Simplified 15-RVD GoldyTALEN Design. Ma AC, Lee HB, Clark KJ, Ekker SC. PLoS One. 2013 May 29;8(5):e65259. doi: 10.1371/journal.pone.0065259. Print 2013. PubMed 23734242.
Backbone
  Vector backbone: pFUS_B4
  Vector type: Mammalian Expression, TALEN
Growth in bacteria
  Bacterial resistance: Spectinomycin, 50 μg/mL
  Growth temperature: 37°C
  Growth strain: Top10
  Copy number: Unknown
Gene/Insert
  Gene/Insert name: RVD sequence: NG NN NN NN
  Species: Synthetic
  Cloning method: Unknown
  Sequencing primers: 5′ ttgatgcctggcagttccct; 3′ cgaaccgaacaggcttatgt
Terms and licenses: Academic/Nonprofit Terms; Industry Terms: Not Available to Industry
Depositor comments: Plasmid was created using Golden Gate cloning.
How to cite: pFUSB4_TGGG was a gift from Stephen Ekker (Addgene plasmid # 48602 ; http://n2t.net/addgene:48602 ; RRID:Addgene_48602)
