>Addgene plasmid #48602 | pFUSB4_TGGG | addgene partial sequence | sequence record 71351 | pCR8_F1 5'-ttgatgcctggcagttccct-3'
TCACGACGTTGTAAAACGACGGCCAGTCTTAAGCGTCTCATGGCCTGACCCCGGACCAAGTGGTGGCTAT
CGCCAGCAACGGTGGCGGCAAGCAAGCGCTCGAAACGGTGCAGCGGCTGTTGCCGGTGCTGTGCCAGGAC
CATGGCCTGACCCCGGACCAAGTGGTGGCTATCGCCAGCAACAATGGCGGCAAGCAAGCGCTCGAAACGG
TGCAGCGGCTGTTGCCGGTGCTGTGCCAGGACCATGGCCTGACCCCGGACCAAGTGGTGGCTATCGCCAG
CAACAATGGCGGCAAGCAAGCGCTCGAAACGGTGCAGCGGCTGTTGCCGGTGCTGTGCCAGGACCATGGC
CTGACCCCGGACCAAGTGGTGGCTATCGCCAGCAACAATGGCGGCAAGCAAGCGCTCGAAACGGTGCAGC
GGCTGTTGCCGGTGCTGTGCCAGGACCATGGCCTGACCCCGGACCAAGTGGTGGCTATCGAGACGTCTAG
ACCAGCCAGGACAGAAATGCCTCGACTTCGCTGCTACCCAAGGTTGCCGGGTGACGCACACCGTGGAAAC
GGATGAAGGCACGAACCCAGTGGACATAAGCCTGTTCGGTTCGTAAGCTGTAATGCAAGTAGCGTATGCG
CTCACGCAACTGGTCCAGAACCTTGACCGAACGCAGCGGTGGTAACGGCGCAGTGGCGGTTTTCATGGCT
TGTTATGACTGTTTTTTTGGGGTACAGTCTATGCCTCGGGCATCCAAGCAGCAAGCGCGTTACGCCGTGG
GTCGATGTTTGATGTTATGGAGCAGCAACGATGTTACGCAGCAGGGCAGTCGCCCTAAAACAAAGTTAAA
CATTATGAGGGAAGCGGTGATCGCCGAA
